>Addgene plasmid #246681 | pSELIS-SRTF1 | addgene full sequence | sequence record 493947 | Addgene NGS Result
TTTGAAGAGATAAATTGCACTGAAATCTAGAAATATTTTATCTGATTAATAAGATGATCTTCTTGAGATC
GTTTTGGTCTGCGCGTAATCTCTTGCTCTGAAAACGAAAAAACCGCCTTGCAGGGCGGTTTTTCGAAGGT
TCTCTGAGCTACCAACTCTTTGAACCGAGGTAACTGGCTTGGAGGAGCGCAGTCACCAAAACTTGTCCTT
TCAGTTTAGCCTTAACCGGCGCATGACTTCAAGACTAACTCCTCTAAATCAATTACCAGTGGCTGCTGCC
AGTGGTGCTTTTGCATGTCTTTCCGGGTTGGACTCAAGACGATAGTTACCGGATAAGGCGCAGCGGTCGG
ACTGAACGGGGGGTTCGTGCATACAGTCCAGCTTGGAGCGAACTGCCTACCCGGAACTGAGTGTTAGGCG
TGGAATGAGACAAACGCGGCCATAACAGCGGAATGACACCGGTAAACCGAAAGGCAGGAACAGGAGAGCG
CACGAGGGAGCCACCAGGGGGAAACGCCTGGTATCTTTATAGTCCTGTCGGGTTTCGCCACCACTGATTT
GAGCGTCAGATTTCGTGATGCTTGTCAGGGGGGCGGAGCCTATGGAAAAACGGCTTTGCCGCGGCCCTCT
CACTTCCCTGTTAAGTATCTTCCTGGCATCTTCCAGGAAATCTCCGCCCCGTTCGTAAGCCATTTCCGCT
CGCCGCAGTCGAACGACCGAGCGTAGCGAGTCAGTGAGCGAGGAAGCGGAATATATCCTGTATCACATAT
TCTGCTGACGCACCGGTGCAGCCTTTTTTCTCCTGCCACATGAAGCACTTCACTGACACCCTCATCAGTG
CCAACATAGTAAGCCAGTATACACTCCGCTAGCGCTGATGTCCGGCGGTGCTTTTGCCGTTACGCACCAC
CCCGTCAGTAGCTGAACAGGAGGGACAGCTGATAGAAACAGAAGCCACTGGAGCACCTCAAAAACACCAT
CATACACTAAATCAGTAAGTTGGCAGCATCACCCGACGCACTTTGCGCCGAATAAATACCTGTGACGGAA
GATCACTTCGCAGAATAAATAAATCCTGGTGTCCCTGTTGATACCGGGAAGCCCTGGGCCAACTTTTGGC
GAAAATGAGACGTTGATCGGCACGTAAGAGGTTCCAACTTTCACCATAATGAAATAAGATCACTACCGGG
CGTATTTTTTGAGTTATCGAGATTTTCAGGAGCTAAGGAAGCTAAAATGGAGAAAAAAATCACTGGATAT
ACCACCGTTGATATATCCCGATGGCATCGTAAAGAACATTTTGAGGCATTTCAGTCAGTTGCTCAATGTA
CCTATAACCAGACCGTTCAGCTGGATATTACGGCCTTTTTAAAGACCGTAAAGAAAAATAAGCACAAGTT
TTATCCGGCCTTTATTCACATTCTTGCCCGCCTGATGAATGCTCATCCGGAGTTCCGTATGGCAATGAAA
GACGGTGAGCTGGTGATATGGGATAGTGTTCACCCTTGTTACACCGTTTTCCATGAGCAAACTGAAACGT
TTTCATCGCTCTGGAGTGAATACCACGACGATTTCCGGCAGTTTCTACACATATATTCGCAAGATGTGGC
GTGTTACGGTGAAAACCTGGCCTATTTCCCTAAAGGGTTTATTGAGAATATGTTTTTCGTCTCAGCCAAT
CCCTGGGTGAGTTTCACCAGTTTTGATTTAAACGTGGCCAATATGGACAACTTCTTCGCCCCCGTTTTCA
CTATGGGCAAATATTATACGCAAGGCGACAAGGTGCTGATGCCGCTGGCGATTCAGGTTCATCATGCCGT
TTGTGATGGCTTCCATGTCGGCAGAATGCTTAATGAATTACAACAGTACTGCGATGAGTGGCAGGGCGGG
GCGTAATTTTTTTAAGGCAGTTATTGGTGCCCTTAAACGCCTGGTTGCTACGCCTGAATAAGTGATAATA
AGCGGATGAATGGCAGAAATTCGAAAGCAAATTCGACCCGGTCGTCGGTTCAGGGCAGGGTCGTTAAATA
GCCGCTTATGTCTATTGCTGGTTTACCGGTTTATTGACTACCGGAAGCAGTGTGACCGTGTGCTTCTCAA
ATGCCTGAGGTTTCAGAAATAATAAAAAAGCCGGATTAATAATCTGGCTTTTTATATTCTCTCTTTATTA
ATCTTGTTCTTCAGCAACAAAATGAACGCAATTACCAGCTGGATCTCTCAAAGCAAATTCTCTACCCCAA
GGTTGTTCACCAATTTCGGTCATAGCTGGACCAGAAGCATCTCTAAAATTGGTAGAAACAACTTCGGACC
ATTCGGCATATAATTCATCCAAACCTCTAACCCAAACCCAAGCCAAAGTATTATCTGGAACAACTTGATC
TTGAACGGCGGAAATGAACAAGGTAACATCATCTCTAACAACACCAGCGAAATCATCTTCAACGAAATCT
CTGGAGAAACCCAATCTATCAGTCCAAAATTCAACAGCACCAGCAACATCTCTAGCGGTCAAAACTGGAA
CAGCAGATGTCAATTTAGACATATGTCAACCTCCTCCAATAACCGTCACTGCTGACGACTCTACCATTAT
CACTTGCAACCATTATCACCGCCAGAGGTAAAATAGTCAACACGCACGGTGTTAGTCTTTTCGCCGGTGT
ATTTCTTGCAAAAAAAAACCCCGCCGAAGCGGGGTTTTTTTTTTACAGGGCTATAAGGTAGATCCGGGAG
CTGTTGACAGCTAGCTCAGTCCTAGGTATAATGCTAGCTAACTAGCCGTTCGGCTAGTTAAATCAAGTAC
TAGAGAAGGAGATCTAGAATGAGCACAAAAAAGAAA
[261 nt withheld, positions 2837-3097]
ATGCAGCCGTCACTTAGAAGTGAGTATGAGTACCCTGTTTTTTCTCATGTTCAGGCAGGGATGTTCTCAC
CTGAGCTTAGAACCTTTACCAAAGGTGATGCGGAGAGATGGGTAAGCACAACCAAAAAAGCCAGTGATTC
TGCATTCTGGCTTGAGGTTGAAGGTAATTCCATGACCGCACCAACAGGCTCCAAGCCAAGCTTTCCTGAC
GGAATGTTAATTCTCGTTGACCCTGAGCAGGCTGTTGAGCCAGGTGATTTCTGCATAGCCAGACTTGGGG
GTGATGAGTTTACCTTCAAGAAACTGATCAGGGATAGCGGTCAGGTGTTTTTACAACCACTAAACCCACA
GTACCCAATGATCCCATGCAATGAGAGTTGTTCCGTTGTGGGGAAAGTTATCGCTAGTCAGTGGCCTGAA
GAGACGTTTTAACGATAATGTCGGGCAATCAGGTGCGACTCGGTACCAAATTCCAGAAAAGAGGGGAGCG
GGAAACCGCTCCCCTTTTTTCGTTTTGGTCCCAATCTATCGATTGTATGGGCTGTCGACCTTTGAAATTG
ACAGCTAGCTCAGTCCTAGGTATAATGCTAGCTAACTAGCCGTTCGGCTAGTTAGGGTTTGATTTAATAA
GGAGGTATACATATGGCATCCAAGGGCGAGGAGCTCTTTACTGGCGTAGTACCAATTCTCGTAGAGCTCG
ATGGCGATGTAAATGGCCATAAGTTTTCCGTACGCGGCGAGGGCGAGGGCGATGCAACTAACGGCAAGCT
CACTCTCAAGTTTATTTGTACTACTGGCAAGCTCCCAGTACCATGGCCAACTCTCGTAACTACTCTGACC
TATGGCGTACAATGTTTTTCCCGCTATCCAGATCACATGAAGCAACATGATTTTTTTAAGTCCGCAATGC
CAGAGGGCTATGTACAAGAGCGCACTATTAGCTTTAAGGATGATGGCACCTATAAGACTCGCGCAGAGGT
AAAGTTTGAGGGCGATACTCTCGTAAATCGCATTGAGCTCAAGGGCATTGATTTTAAGGAGGATGGCAAT
ATTCTCGGCCATAAGCTGGAGTATAATTTCAATTCCCATAATGTATATATTACCGCAGATAAGCAAAAGA
ATGGCATTAAGGCGAATTTTAAGATTCGCCATAATGTGGAGGATGGCTCCGTACAACTCGCAGATCATTA
TCAACAAAATACTCCAATTGGCGATGGCCCAGTACTCCTCCCAGATAATCATTATCTCTCCACTCAATCC
GTGCTCTCCAAAGATCCAAATGAGAAGCGCGATCACATGGTACTCCTGGAGTTTGTAACTGCAGCAGGCA
TTACTCATGGCATGGATGAGCTCTATAAGCTCGAGCACCACCACCACCACCACTAATAACCAGGCATCAA
ATAAAACGAAAGGCTCAGTCGAAAGACTGGGCCTTTCGTTTTATCTGTTGTTTGTCGGTGAACGCTCTCT
ACTAGAGTCACACTGGCTCACCTTCGGGTGGGCCTTTCTGCGTTTATAATTTCCTAATGCAGGAGTCGCA
TAAGGGAGAGCGTCGAGATCCCGGACACCATCGAATGGCGCAAAACCTTTCGCGGTATGGCATGATAGCG
CCCGGAAGAGAGTCAATTCAGGGTGGTGAATGTGAAACCAGTAACGTTATACGATGTCGCAGAGTATGCC
GGTGTCTCTTATCAGACCGTTTCCCGCGTGGTGAACCAGGCCAGCCACGTTTCTGCGAAAACGCGGGAAA
AAGCGGAAGCGGCGATGGCGGAGCTGAATTACATTCCCAACCGCGTGGCACAACAACTGGCGGGCAAACA
GTCGTTGCTGATTGGCGTTGCCACCTCCAGTCTGGCCCTGCACGCGCCGTCGCAAATTGTCGCGGCGATT
AAATCTCGCGCCGATCAACTGGGTGCCAGCGTGGTGGTGTCGATGGTAGAACGAAGCGGCGTCGAAGCCT
GTAAAGCGGCGGTGCACAATCTTCTCGCGCAACGCGTCAGTGGGCTGATCATTAACTATCCGCTGGATGA
CCAGGATGCCATTGCTGTGGAAGCTGCCTGCACTAATGTTCCGGCGTTATTTCTTGATGTCTCTGACCAG
ACACCCATCAACAGTATTATTTTCTCCCATGAAGACGGTACGCGACTGGGCGTGGAGCATCTGGTCGCAT
TGGGTCACCAGCAAATCGCGCTGTTAGCGGGCCTATTAAGTTCTGTCTCGGCGCGTCTGCGTCTGGCTGG
CTGGCATAAATATCTCACTCGCAATCAAATTCAGCCGATAGCGGAACGGGAAGGCGACTGGAGTGCCATG
TCCGGTTTTCAACAAACCATGCAAATGCTGAATGAGGGCATCGTTCCCACTGCGATGCTGGTTGCCAACG
ATCAGATGGCGCTGGGCGCAATGCGCGCCATTACCGAGTCCGGGCTGCGCGTTGGTGCGGACATCTCGGT
AGTGGGATACGACGATACCGAAGACAGCTCATGTTATATCCCGCCGTTAACCACCATCAAACAGGATTTT
CGCCTGCTGGGGCAAACCAGCGTGGACCACTTGCTGCAACTCTCTCAGGGCCAGGCGGTGAAGGGCAATC
AGCTGTTGCCCGTCTCACTGGTGAAAAGAAAAACCACCCTGGCGCCCAATACGCAAACCGCCTCTCCCCG
CGCGTTGGCCGATTCATTAATGCAGCTGGCACGACAGGTTTCCCGACTGGAAAGCGGGCAGTGAGCGCAA
CGCAATTAATGTAAGTTAGCTCACTCATTAGGCACCGGGATCTCGACCGATGCCCTTGAGAGCCTTCAAC
CCAGTCAGCTCCTTCCGGTGGGCGCGGGGCATGACTAACATGAGAATTACAACTTATATCGTATGGGGCT
GACTTCAGGTGCTACA
Features (pLannotate 1.2.2; 19 found; start..end, strand, type, name):
     63..608     +  rep_origin     p15A ori: Plasmids containing the medium-copy-number p15A origin of replication can be propagated in E. coli cells that contain a second plasmid with the ColE1 origin.
    696..751     +  rep_origin     RSF ori (fragment): Plasmids containing the RSF 1030 origin of replication can be propagated in E. coli cells that contain additional plasmids with compatible origins.
    870..1013    -  mobile_element IS1 (fragment): prokaryotic transposable element IS1
   1134..1236    +  promoter       cat promoter: promoter of the E. coli cat gene encoding chloramphenicol acetyltransferase
   1237..1896    +  CDS            CmR: chloramphenicol acetyltransferase; cat; confers resistance to chloramphenicol
   2171..2542    -  CDS            ble: BLE_STRHI - Experimental evidence at protein level: Swiss-Prot protein existence level 1. Binding protein with a strong affinity to the bleomycin family of antibiotics. From Streptoalloteichus hindustanus.
   2734..2768    +  promoter       J23119 promoter: bacterial promoter (Registry of Standard Biological Parts BBa J23119)
   2819..3526    +  CDS            λ repressor (sequence partly withheld): phage λ repressor; cI
   3530..3556    +  CDS            KanR (fragment): aminoglycoside phosphotransferase; aph(3')-Ia; confers resistance to kanamycin
   3655..3689    +  promoter       J23119 promoter: bacterial promoter (Registry of Standard Biological Parts BBa J23119)
   3746..4456    +  CDS            Superfolder GFP: Superfolder GFP is a basic (constitutively fluorescent) green fluorescent protein published in 2005, derived from Aequorea victoria. It is reported to be a very rapidly-maturing weak dimer.
   4463..4480    +  CDS            9xHis (fragment): 9xHis affinity tag
   4495..4566    +  terminator     rrnB T1 terminator: transcription terminator T1 from the E. coli rrnB gene
   4582..4609    +  terminator     T7Te terminator: phage T7 early transcription terminator
   4618..4653    +  CDS            TcR (fragment): tetracycline efflux protein; tet; confers resistance to tetracycline
   4661..4738    +  promoter       lacI promoter: lacI
   4739..5821    +  CDS            lacI: lac repressor; lacI; The lac repressor binds to the lac operator to inhibit transcription in E. coli. This inhibition can be relieved by adding lactose or isopropyl-β-D-thiogalactopyranoside (IPTG).
   5834..5855    +  protein_bind   CAP binding site: CAP binding activates transcription in the presence of cAMP. E. coli catabolite activator protein
   5870..5934    +  CDS            TcR (fragment): tetracycline efflux protein; tet; confers resistance to tetracycline
