[The description below was written by a language model from this plasmid's Addgene catalogue record and pLannotate feature annotations shown in this document.]
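Description:
pSELIS-SRTF1 is a roughly 6 kb bacterial expression and synthetic-biology plasmid built on the pSELIS backbone for use in E. coli. It replicates from a p15A origin, which the record lists as low copy and which is compatible with ColE1-type plasmids, so it can coexist with a second plasmid, plausibly one encoding the transcription factor under test, although the record does not say so. Selection is by chloramphenicol, through a cat promoter driving the chloramphenicol acetyltransferase gene. The short annotated fragments of RSF ori, IS1, KanR and TcR appear to be backbone remnants or spurious short matches rather than functional elements.

The payload consists of two copies of a 57 bp synthetic SRTF1-responsive promoter. The feature table detects these as J23119-type promoter cores, presumably combined with SRTF1 operator sequence. One copy sits upstream of the phage λ cI repressor. The other drives superfolder GFP, which is followed by a short His-tag match and the rrnB T1 and T7Te terminators. The sfGFP arm gives a fluorescent readout of how SRTF1 variants regulate their target promoter. The cI arm converts the same regulatory event into a second, inverted signal.

A ble gene (bleomycin-family binding protein) lies on the opposite strand upstream of the cI cassette. It may act as the growth-selectable output under cI control, but no promoter is annotated for it and the record does not state this wiring. A lacI cassette with its own promoter is also present, and its role is likewise not described. The stated uses are growth-based enrichment of functional transcription factor variants and fluorescence-based measurement of their activity.
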