Addgene plasmid #246681: pSELIS-SRTF1
Purpose: Used for growth-based enrichment of functional transcription factor variants and fluorescent-based readout of transcription factor function.
Depositing lab: Andrew Ellington. Depositing organization: University of Texas at Austin.
Backbone
  Vector backbone: pSELIS
  Total vector size (bp): 5984
  Vector type: Bacterial Expression, Synthetic Biology
Growth in bacteria
  Bacterial resistance: Chloramphenicol, 25 μg/mL
  Growth temperature: 37°C
  Growth strain: DH5alpha
  Copy number: Low Copy
Gene/Insert 1
  Gene/Insert name: SRTF1-responsive promoter
  Insert size (bp): 57
Gene/Insert 2
  Gene/Insert name: SRTF1-responsive promoter
  Insert size (bp): 57
Resource information
  A portion of this plasmid was derived from a plasmid made by: DNA was ordered as a synthetic gene fragment.
Terms and licenses: Academic/Nonprofit Terms; Industry Terms: Not Available to Industry
Depositor comments: This plasmid contains two SRTF1-responsive promoter sequences, one upstream of sfGFP and one upstream of a cI Repressor.
How to cite: pSELIS-SRTF1 was a gift from Andrew Ellington (Addgene plasmid # 246681 ; http://n2t.net/addgene:246681 ; RRID:Addgene_246681)
